>Addgene plasmid #41355 | TAL3181 | depositor partial sequence | sequence record 54994 | TAL3181 sequence 2430 bps
TCTAGAGCTAGCACCATGGACTACAAAGACCATGACGGTGATTATAAAGATCATGACATCGATTACAAGG
ATGACGATGACAAGATGGCCCCCAAGAAGAAGAGGAAGGTGGGCATTCACCGCGGGGTACCTATGGTGGA
CTTGAGGACACTCGGTTATTCGCAACAGCAACAGGAGAAAATCAAGCCTAAGGTCAGGAGCACCGTCGCG
CAACACCACGAGGCGCTTGTGGGGCATGGCTTCACTCATGCGCATATTGTCGCGCTTTCACAGCACCCTG
CGGCGCTTGGGACGGTGGCTGTCAAATACCAAGATATGATTGCGGCCCTGCCCGAAGCCACGCACGAGGC
AATTGTAGGGGTCGGTAAACAGTGGTCGGGAGCGCGAGCACTTGAGGCGCTGCTGACTGTGGCGGGTGAG
CTTAGGGGGCCTCCGCTCCAGCTCGACACCGGGCAGCTGCTGAAGATCGCGAAGAGAGGGGGAGTAACAG
CGGTAGAGGCAGTGCACGCCTGGCGCAATGCGCTCACCGGGGCCCCCTTGAACCTGACCCCAGACCAGGT
AGTCGCAATCGCGAACAATAATGGGGGAAAGCAAGCCCTGGAAACCGTGCAAAGGTTGTTGCCGGTCCTT
TGTCAAGACCACGGCCTTACACCGGAGCAAGTCGTGGCCATTGCATCCCACGACGGTGGCAAACAGGCTC
TTGAGACGGTTCAGAGACTTCTCCCAGTTCTCTGTCAAGCCCACGGGCTGACTCCCGATCAAGTTGTAGC
GATTGCGAATAACAATGGAGGGAAACAAGCATTGGAGACTGTCCAACGGCTCCTTCCCGTGTTGTGTCAA
GCCCACGGTTTGACGCCTGCACAAGTGGTCGCCATCGCCAACAACAACGGCGGTAAGCAGGCGCTGGAAA
CAGTACAGCGCCTGCTGCCTGTACTGTGCCAGGATCATGGACTGACCCCAGACCAGGTAGTCGCAATCGC
GAACAATAATGGGGGAAAGCAAGCCCTGGAAACCGTGCAAAGGTTGTTGCCGGTCCTTTGTCAAGACCAC
GGCCTTACACCGGAGCAAGTCGTGGCCATTGCAAGCAATGGGGGTGGCAAACAGGCTCTTGAGACGGTTC
AGAGACTTCTCCCAGTTCTCTGTCAAGCCCACGGGCTGACTCCCGATCAAGTTGTAGCGATTGCGTCGAA
CATTGGAGGGAAACAAGCATTGGAGACTGTCCAACGGCTCCTTCCCGTGTTGTGTCAAGCCCACGGTTTG
ACGCCTGCACAAGTGGTCGCCATCGCCAGCCATGATGGCGGTAAGCAGGCGCTGGAAACAGTACAGCGCC
TGCTGCCTGTACTGTGCCAGGATCATGGACTGACCCCAGACCAGGTAGTCGCAATCGCGTCAAACGGAGG
GGGAAAGCAAGCCCTGGAAACCGTGCAAAGGTTGTTGCCGGTCCTTTGTCAAGACCACGGCCTTACACCG
GAGCAAGTCGTGGCCATTGCAAATAATAACGGTGGCAAACAGGCTCTTGAGACGGTTCAGAGACTTCTCC
CAGTTCTCTGTCAAGCCCACGGGCTGACTCCCGATCAAGTTGTAGCGATTGCGAATAACAATGGAGGGAA
ACAAGCATTGGAGACTGTCCAACGGCTCCTTCCCGTGTTGTGTCAAGCCCACGGTTTGACGCCTGCACAA
GTGGTCGCCATCGCCTCGAATGGCGGCGGTAAGCAGGCGCTGGAAACAGTACAGCGCCTGCTGCCTGTAC
TGTGCCAGGATCATGGACTGACCCCAGACCAGGTAGTCGCAATCGCGTCACATGACGGGGGAAAGCAAGC
CCTGGAAACCGTGCAAAGGTTGTTGCCGGTCCTTTGTCAAGACCACGGCCTTACACCGGAGCAAGTCGTG
GCCATTGCATCCCACGACGGTGGCAAACAGGCTCTTGAGACGGTTCAGAGACTTCTCCCAGTTCTCTGTC
AAGCCCACGGGCTGACTCCCGATCAAGTTGTAGCGATTGCGAATAACAATGGAGGGAAACAAGCATTGGA
GACTGTCCAACGGCTCCTTCCCGTGTTGTGTCAAGCCCACGGTTTGACGCCTGCACAAGTGGTCGCCATC
GCCAGCCATGATGGCGGTAAGCAGGCGCTGGAAACAGTACAGCGCCTGCTGCCTGTACTGTGCCAGGATC
ATGGACTGACACCCGAACAGGTGGTCGCCATTGCTTCCCACGACGGAGGACGGCCAGCCTTGGAGTCCAT
CGTAGCCCAATTGTCCAGGCCCGATCCCGCGTTGGCTGCGTTAACGAATGACCATCTGGTGGCGTTGGCA
TGTCTTGGTGGACGACCCGCGCTCGATGCAGTCAAAAAGGGTCTGCCTCATGCTCCCGCATTGATCAAAA
GAACCAACCGGCGGATTCCCGAGAGAACTTCCCATCGAGTCGCGGGATCC
