>Addgene plasmid #41355 | TAL3181 | addgene partial sequence | sequence record 56385 | JDS-TALEN-F 5'-TAGGGGTCGGTAAACAGTGG-3'
GCGCTGCTGACTGTGGCGGGTGAGCTTAGGGGGCCTCCGCTCCAGCTCGACACCGGGCAGCTGCTGAAGA
TCGCGAAGAGAGGGGGAGTAACAGCGGTAGAGGCAGTGCACGCCTGGCGCAATGCGCTCACCGGGGCCCC
CTTGAACCTGACCCCAGACCAGGTAGTCGCAATCGCGAACAATAATGGGGGAAAGCAAGCCCTGGAAACC
GTGCAAAGGTTGTTGCCGGTCCTTTGTCAAGACCACGGCCTTACACCGGAGCAAGTCGTGGCCATTGCAT
CCCACGACGGTGGCAAACAGGCTCTTGAGACGGTTCAGAGACTTCTCCCAGTTCTCTGTCAAGCCCACGG
GCTGACTCCCGATCAAGTTGTAGCGATTGCGAATAACAATGGAGGGAAACAAGCATTGGAGACTGTCCAA
CGGCTCCTTCCCGTGTTGTGTCAAGCCCACGGTTTGACGCCTGCACAAGTGGTCGCCATCGCCAACAACA
ACGGCGGTAAGCAGGCGCTGGAAACAGTACAGCGCCTGCTGCCTGTACTGTGCCAGGATCATGGACTGAC
CCCAGACCAGGTAGTCGCAATCGCGAACAATAATGGGGGAAAGCAAGCCCTGGAAACCGTGCAAAGGTTG
TTGCCGGTCCTTTGTCAAGACCACGGCCTTACACCGGAGCAAGTCGTGGCCATTGCAAGCAATGGGGGTG
GCAAACAGGCTCTTGAGACGGTTCAGAGACTTCTCCCAGTTCTCTGTCAAGCCCACGGGCTGACTCCCGA
TCAAGTTGTAGCGATTGCGTCGAACATTGGAGGGAAACAAGCATTGGAGACTGTCCAACGGCTCCTTCCC
GTGTTGTGTCAAGCCCACGGTTTGACGCCTGCACAAGTGGTCGCCATCGCCAGCCATGATGGCGGTA
