[The description below was written by a language model from this plasmid's Addgene catalogue record.]
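Description:
TAL3181 is a TALEN expression plasmid built in the JDS71 backbone, a mammalian expression vector that also carries a T7 promoter. It encodes the "right" half of a TALE nuclease pair directed against the zebrafish (Danio rerio) sox9b gene. The insert of about 1.6 kb is not sox9b coding sequence. It is an engineered array of TAL effector repeats designed to recognise a specific 18-nucleotide half-site in that locus. The array was placed into the roughly 6.4 kb backbone by restriction cloning, which destroyed the cloning sites at both junctions. The plasmid is maintained at high copy in E. coli under ampicillin selection. The record does not name the origin of replication, and no feature table was supplied.

The backbone supplies the elements flanking the repeat array, so the translated product is a single fusion protein with an N-terminal 3X FLAG tag, the custom DNA-binding array and a C-terminal wild-type FokI nuclease domain. FokI cleaves only as a dimer, so this construct must be used with the matching left-hand sox9b TALEN, which binds the opposite strand. Together they produce a double-strand break in the spacer between the two half-sites, and error-prone repair of that break yields insertion or deletion mutations.

Expression is driven by the CMV promoter in mammalian cells, and the use of a BGH reverse sequencing primer suggests a BGH polyadenylation region downstream. The T7 promoter allows in vitro transcription of TALEN mRNA, the form typically injected into zebrafish embryos. This fits the associated work on targeted gene disruption in somatic zebrafish cells. The FLAG tag allows detection of the nuclease protein.
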