Addgene plasmid #41355: TAL3181
Depositing lab: Keith Joung. Depositing organization: Massachusetts General Hospital. Publication: Targeted gene disruption in somatic zebrafish cells using engineered TALENs. Sander JD, Cade L, Khayter C, Reyon D, Peterson RT, Joung JK, Yeh JR. Nat Biotechnol. 2011 Aug 5;29(8):697-8. doi: 10.1038/nbt.1934. PubMed 21822241.
Backbone
  Vector backbone: JDS71
  Backbone manufacturer: Addgene plasmid #32287
  Backbone size w/o insert (bp): 6447
  Vector type: Mammalian Expression ; T7
Growth in bacteria
  Bacterial resistance: Ampicillin, 100 μg/mL
  Growth temperature: 37°C
  Growth strain: XL1 Blue
  Copy number: High Copy
Gene/Insert
  Gene/Insert name: ZebrafishCommunity-sox9b-Right (alt name: sox9b)
  Species: D. rerio (zebrafish)
  Insert size (bp): 1640
  Entrez Gene: sox9b (a.k.a. fb18d01, wu:fb18d01)
  Promoter: CMV
  Tag / fusion protein: 3X Flag (N terminal on backbone); WT FOKI (C terminal on backbone)
  Cloning method: Restriction Enzyme; 5′ cloning site N/A (destroyed during cloning); 3′ cloning site N/A (destroyed during cloning)
  Sequencing primers: 5′ CMV-F; 3′ BGH-rev
Terms and licenses: Academic/Nonprofit Terms; Industry Terms: Not Available to Industry
Depositor comments: Target binding site: TGCGGGTACTGGTCCGCC It is strongly recommended that users perform a diagnostic digest to verify this plasmid prior to use. For example, a double digest of the plasmid with BamHI and KpnI should result in two bands at 2.3kb and 5.8kb.
How to cite: TAL3181 was a gift from Keith Joung (Addgene plasmid # 41355 ; http://n2t.net/addgene:41355 ; RRID:Addgene_41355)
